>Addgene plasmid #155291 | Dox human Citron shRNA 1 GFP | addgene full sequence | sequence record 310010 | Addgene NGS Result
TGGAAGGGCTAATTCACTCCCAAAGAAGACAAGATATCCTTGATCTGTGGATCTACCACACACAAGGCTA
CTTCCCTGATTAGCAGAACTACACACCAGGGCCAGGGGTCAGATATCCACTGACCTTTGGATGGTGCTAC
AAGCTAGTACCAGTTGAGCCAGATAAGGTAGAAGAGGCCAATAAAGGAGAGAACACCAGCTTGTTACACC
CTGTGAGCCTGCATGGGATGGATGACCCGGAGAGAGAAGTGTTAGAGTGGAGGTTTGACAGCCGCCTAGC
ATTTCATCACGTGGCCCGAGAGCTGCATCCGGAGTACTTCAAGAACTGCTGATATCGAGCTTGCTACAAG
GGACTTTCCGCTGGGGACTTTCCAGGGAGGCGTGGCCTGGGCGGGACTGGGGAGTGGCGAGCCCTCAGAT
CCTGCATATAAGCAGCTGCTTTTTGCCTGTACTGGGTCTCTCTGGTTAGACCAGATCTGAGCCTGGGAGC
TCTCTGGCTAACTAGGGAACCCACTGCTTAAGCCTCAATAAAGCTTGCCTTGAGTGCTTCAAGTAGTGTG
TGCCCGTCTGTTGTGTGACTCTGGTAACTAGAGATCCCTCAGACCCTTTTAGTCAGTGTGGAAAATCTCT
AGCAGTGGCGCCCGAACAGGGACTTGAAAGCGAAAGGGAAACCAGAGGAGCTCTCTCGACGCAGGACTCG
GCTTGCTGAAGCGCGCACGGCAAGAGGCGAGGGGCGGCGACTGGTGAGTACGCCAAAAATTTTGACTAGC
GGAGGCTAGAAGGAGAGAGATGGGTGCGAGAGCGTCAGTATTAAGCGGGGGAGAATTAGATCGCGATGGG
AAAAAATTCGGTTAAGGCCAGGGGGAAAGAAAAAATATAAATTAAAACATATAGTATGGGCAAGCAGGGA
GCTAGAACGATTCGCAGTTAATCCTGGCCTGTTAGAAACATCAGAAGGCTGTAGACAAATACTGGGACAG
CTACAACCATCCCTTCAGACAGGATCAGAAGAACTTAGATCATTATATAATACAGTAGCAACCCTCTATT
GTGTGCATCAAAGGATAGAGATAAAAGACACCAAGGAAGCTTTAGACAAGATAGAGGAAGAGCAAAACAA
AAGTAAGACCACCGCACAGCAAGCGGCCGCTGATCTTCAGACCTGGAGGAGGAGATATGAGGGACAATTG
GAGAAGTGAATTATATAAATATAAAGTAGTAAAAATTGAACCATTAGGAGTAGCACCCACCAAGGCAAAG
AGAAGAGTGGTGCAGAGAGAAAAAAGAGCAGTGGGAATAGGAGCTTTGTTCCTTGGGTTCTTGGGAGCAG
CAGGAAGCACTATGGGCGCAGCGTCAATGACGCTGACGGTACAGGCCAGACAATTATTGTCTGGTATAGT
GCAGCAGCAGAACAATTTGCTGAGGGCTATTGAGGCGCAACAGCATCTGTTGCAACTCACAGTCTGGGGC
ATCAAGCAGCTCCAGGCAAGAATCCTGGCTGTGGAAAGATACCTAAAGGATCAACAGCTCCTGGGGATTT
GGGGTTGCTCTGGAAAACTCATTTGCACCACTGCTGTGCCTTGGAATGCTAGTTGGAGTAATAAATCTCT
GGAACAGATTTGGAATCACACGACCTGGATGGAGTGGGACAGAGAAATTAACAATTACACAAGCTTAATA
CACTCCTTAATTGAAGAATCGCAAAACCAGCAAGAAAAGAATGAACAAGAATTATTGGAATTAGATAAAT
GGGCAAGTTTGTGGAATTGGTTTAACATAACAAATTGGCTGTGGTATATAAAATTATTCATAATGATAGT
AGGAGGCTTGGTAGGTTTAAGAATAGTTTTTGCTGTACTTTCTATAGTGAATAGAGTTAGGCAGGGATAT
TCACCATTATCGTTTCAGACCCACCTCCCAACCCCGAGGGGACCCGACAGGCCCGAAGGAATAGAAGAAG
AAGGTGGAGAGAGAGACAGAGACAGATCCATTCGATTAGTGAACGGATCTCGACGGTATCGGTTAACTTT
TAAAAGAAAAGGGGGGATTGGGGGGTACAGTGCAGGGGAAAGAATAGTAGACATAATAGCAACAGACATA
CAAACTAAAGAATTACAAAAACAAATTACAAAAATTCAAAATTTTATCGATCACGAGACTAGCCTCGACG
ATGGTCGAGTACCGGGTAGGGGAGGCGCTTTTCCCAAGGCAGTCTGGAGCATGCGCTTTAGCAGCCCCGC
TGGGCACTTGGCGCTACACAAGTGGCCTCTGGCCTCGCACACATTCCACATCCACCGGTAGGCGCCAACC
GGCTCCGTTCTTTGGTGGCCCCTTCGCGCCACCTTCTACTCCTCCCCTAGTCAGGAAGTTCCCCCCCGCC
CCGCAGCTCGCGTCGTGCAGGACGTGACAAATGGAAGTAGCACGTCTCACTAGTCTCGTGCAGATGGACA
GCACCGCTGAGCAATGGAAGCGGGTAGGCCTTTGGGGCAGCGGCCAATAGCAGCTTTGCTCCTTCGCTTT
CTGGGCTCAGAGGCTGGGAAGGGGTGGGTCCGGGGGCGGGCTCAGGGGCGGGCTCAGGGGCGGGGCGGGC
GCCCGAAGGTCCTCCGGAGGCCCGGCATTCTGCACGCTTCAAAAGCGCACGTCTGCCGCGCTGTTCTCCT
CTTCCTCATCTCCGGGCCTTTCGACCTCTAGCGGGATCCAGGCCTAAGCTTACGCGTCCTAGCGCTACCG
GTCGCCACCATGGTGAGCAAGGGCGAGGAGCTGTTCACCGGGGTGGTGCCCATCCTGGTCGAGCTGGACG
GCGACGTAAACGGCCACAAGTTCAGCGTGTCCGGCGAGGGCGAGGGCGATGCCACCTACGGCAAGCTGAC
CCTGAAGTTCATCTGCACCACCGGCAAGCTGCCCGTGCCCTGGCCCACCCTCGTGACCACCCTGACCTAC
GGCGTGCAGTGCTTCAGCCGCTACCCCGACCACATGAAGCAGCACGACTTCTTCAAGTCCGCCATGCCCG
AAGGCTACGTCCAGGAGCGCACCATCTTCTTCAAGGACGACGGCAACTACAAGACCCGCGCCGAGGTGAA
GTTCGAGGGCGACACCCTGGTGAACCGCATCGAGCTGAAGGGCATCGACTTCAAGGAGGACGGCAACATC
CTGGGGCACAAGCTGGAGTACAACTACAACAGCCACAACGTCTATATCATGGCCGACAAGCAGAAGAACG
GCATCAAGGTGAACTTCAAGATCCGCCACAACATCGAGGACGGCAGCGTGCAGCTCGCCGACCACTACCA
GCAGAACACCCCCATCGGCGACGGCCCCGTGCTGCTGCCCGACAACCACTACCTGAGCACCCAGTCCGCC
CTGAGCAAAGACCCCAACGAGAAGCGCGATCACATGGTCCTGCTGGAGTTCGTGACCGCCGCCGGGATCA
CTCTCGGCATGGACGAGCTGTACAAGTCCGGACTCAGATCTCGACTAGCTAGTAGCTAGCTAGCTAGTCG
AGCTCAAGCTTCGAATTCCCGGGCTGCAGGAATTCCGNCCCCCCCCCCCTAACGTTACTGGCCGAAGCCG
CTTGGAATAAGGCCGGTGTGCGTTTGTCTATATGTTATTTTCCACCATATTGCCGTCTTTTGGCAATGTG
AGGGCCCGGAAACCTGGCCCTGTCTTCTTGACGAGCATTCCTAGGGGTCTTTCCCCTCTCGCCAAAGGAA
TGCAAGGTCTGTTGAATGTCGTGAAGGAAGCAGTTCCTCTGGAAGCTTCTTGAAGACAAACAACGTCTGT
AGCGACCCTTTGCAGGCAGCGGAACCCCCCACCTGGCGACAGGTGCCTCTGCGGCCAAAAGCCACGTGTA
TAAGATACACCTGCAAAGGCGGCACAACCCCAGTGCCACGTTGTGAGTTGGATAGTTGTGGAAAGAGTCA
AATGGCTCTCCTCAAGCGTATTCAACAAGGGGCTGAAGGATGCCCAGAAGGTACCCCATTGTATGGGATC
TGATCTGGGGCCTCGGTGCACATGCTTTACATGTGTTTAGTCGAGGTTAAAAAACGTCTAGGCCCCCCGA
ACCACGGGGACGTGGTTTTCCTTTGAAAAACACGATGATAATACCATGGCTAGACTGGACAAGAGCAAAG
TCATAAACGGCGCTCTGGAATTACTCAATGGAGTCGGTATCGAAGGCCTGACGACAAGGAAACTCGCTCA
AAAGCTGGGAGTTGAGCAGCCTACCCTGTACTGGCACGTGAAGAACAAGCGGGCCCTGCTCGATGCCCTG
CCAATCGAGATGCTGGACAGGCATCATACCCACTTCTGCCCCCTGGAAGGCGAGTCATGGCAAGACTTTC
TGCGGAACAACGCCAAGTCATTCCGCTGTGCTCTCCTCTCACATCGCGACGGGGCTAAAGTGCATCTCGG
CACCCGCCCAACAGAGAAACAGTACGAAACCCTGGAAAATCAGCTCGCGTTCCTGTGTCAGCAAGGCTTC
TCCCTGGAGAACGCACTGTACGCTCTGTCCGCCGTGGGCCACTTTACACTGGGCTGCGTATTGGAGGAAC
AGGAGCATCAAGTAGCAAAAGAGGAAAGAGAGACACCTACCACCGATTCTATGCCCCCACTTCTGAGACA
AGCAATTGAGCTGTTCGACCGGCAGGGAGCCGAACCTGCCTTCCTTTTCGGCCTGGAACTAATCATATGC
GGATTAGAAAAACAACTTAAATGTGAAAGTGGGTCGCCAAAAAAGAAGAGAAAGGTCGACGGCGGTGGTG
CTTTGTCTCCTCAGCACTCTGCTGTCACTCAAGGAAGTATCATCAAGAACAAGGAGGGCATGGATGCTAA
GTCACTAACTGCCTGGTCCCGGACACTGGTGACCTTCAAGGATGTATTTGTGGACTTCACCAGGGAGGAG
TGGAAGCTGCTGGACACTGCTCAGCAGATCGTGTACAGAAATGTGATGCTGGAGAACTATAAGAACCTGG
TTTCCTTGGGTTATCAGCTTACTAAGCCAGATGTGATCCTCCGGTTGGAGAAGGGAGAAGAGCCCTGGCT
GGTGGAGAGAGAAATTCACCAAGAGACCCATCCTGATTCAGAGACTGCATTTGAAATCAAATCATCAGTT
TAAGGATCTCGACTAGCTAGTAGCTAGCTAGCTAGTCGAGCTCAAGCTTCGAATTCGATATCAAGCTTAT
CGCGATACCGTCGACCTCGACCTCGACTAGTCATATGATAATCAACCTCTGGATTACAAAATTTGTGAAA
GATTGACTGGTATTCTTAACTATGTTGCTCCTTTTACGCTATGTGGATACGCTGCTTTAATGCCTTTGTA
TCATGCTATTGCTTCCCGTATGGCTTTCATTTTCTCCTCCTTGTATAAATCCTGGTTGCTGTCTCTTTAT
GAGGAGTTGTGGCCCGTTGTCAGGCAACGTGGCGTGGTGTGCACTGTGTTTGCTGACGCAACCCCCACTG
GTTGGGGCATTGCCACCACCTGTCAGCTCCTTTCCGGGACTTTCGCTTTCCCCCTCCCTATTGCCACGGC
GGAACTCATCGCCGCCTGCCTTGCCCGCTGCTGGACAGGGGCTCGGCTGTTGGGCACTGACAATTCCGTG
GTGTTGTCGGGGAAGCTGACGTCCTTTCCATGGCTGCTCGCCTGTGTTGCCACCTGGATTCTGCGCGGGA
CGTCCTTCTGCTACGTCCCTTCGGCCCTCAATCCAGCGGACCTTCCTTCCCGCGGCCTGCTGCCGGCTCT
GCGGCCTCTTCCGCGTCTTCGCCTTCGCCCTCAGACGAGTCGGATCTCCCTTTGGGCCGCCTCCCCGCAT
CGGTACGTATGGCCAGGTACCTTTAAGACCAATGACTTACAAGGCAGCTGTAGATCTTAGCCACTTTTTA
AAAGAAAAGGGGGGACTGGAAGGGCTAATTCACTCCCAACGAAGACAAGATGGGATCAATTCACCATGCT
AGTGGATCCCCCTCGAGTTTACCACTCCCTATCAGTGATAGAGAAAAGTGAAAGTCGAGTTTACCACTCC
CTATCAGTGATAGAGAAAAGTGAAAGTCGAGTTTACCACTCCCTATCAGTGATAGAGAAAAGTGAAAGTC
GAGTTTACCACTCCCTATCAGTGATAGAGAAAAGTGAAAGTCGAGTTTACCACTCCCTATCAGTGATAGA
GAAAAGTGAAAGTCGGGGCTGCAGGAATTCGAACGCTGACGTCATCAACCCGCTCCAAGGAATCGCGGGC
CCAGTGTCACTAGGCGGGAACACCCAGCGCGCGTGCGCCCTGGCAGGAAGATGGCTGTGAGGGACAGGGG
AGTGGCGCCCTGCAATATTTGCATGTCGCTATGTGTTCTGGGAAATCACCATAAACGTGAAATGTCTTTG
GATTTGGGAATCTTATAAGTTCTGTATGAGACCACGCGCCCATGGAAGGCACTATTTCTCAATTCAAGAG
ATTGAGAAATAGTGCCTTCCATTTTTTACGATACCGTCGCATGGGAATAACTTCGTATAGCATACATTAT
ACGAAGTTATGCTGCTTTTTGCTTGTACTGGGTCTCTCTGGTTAGACCAGATCTGAGCCTGGGAGCTCTC
TGGCTAACTAGGGAACCCACTGCTTAAGCCTCAATAAAGCTTGCCTTGAGTGCTTCAAGTAGTGTGTGCC
CGTCTGTTGTGTGACTCTGGTAACTAGAGATCCCTCAGACCCTTTTAGTCAGTGTGGAAAATCTCTAGCA
GCATCTAGAATTAATTCCGTGTATTCTATAGTGTCACCTAAATCGTATGTGTATGATACATAAGGTTATG
TATTAATTGTAGCCGCGTTCTAACGACAATATGTACAAGCCTAATTGTGTAGCATCTGGCTTACTGAAGC
AGACCCTATCATCTCTCTCGTAAACTGCCGTCAGAGTCGGTTTGGTTGGACGAACCTTCTGAGTTTCTGG
TAACGCCGTCCCGCACCCGGAAATGGTCAGCGAACCAATCAGCAGGGTCATCGCTAGCCAGATCCTCTAC
GCCGGACGCATCGTGGCCGGCATCACCGGCGCCACAGGTGCGGTTGCTGGCGCCTATATCGCCGACATCA
CCGATGGGGAAGATCGGGCTCGCCACTTCGGGCTCATGAGCGCTTGTTTCGGCGTGGGTATGGTGGCAGG
CCCCGTGGCCGGGGGACTGTTGGGCGCCATCTCCTTGCATGCACCATTCCTTGCGGCGGCGGTGCTCAAC
GGCCTCAACCTACTACTGGGCTGCTTCCTAATGCAGGAGTCGCATAAGGGAGAGCGTCGAATGGTGCACT
CTCAGTACAATCTGCTCTGATGCCGCATAGTTAAGCCAGCCCCGACACCCGCCAACACCCGCTGACGCGC
CCTGACGGGCTTGTCTGCTCCCGGCATCCGCTTACAGACAAGCTGTGACCGTCTCCGGGAGCTGCATGTG
TCAGAGGTTTTCACCGTCATCACCGAAACGCGCGAGACGAAAGGGCCTCGTGATACGCCTATTTTTATAG
GTTAATGTCATGATAATAATGGTTTCTTAGACGTCAGGTGGCACTTTTCGGGGAAATGTGCGCGGAACCC
CTATTTGTTTATTTTTCTAAATACATTCAAATATGTATCCGCTCATGAGACAATAACCCTGATAAATGCT
TCAATAATATTGAAAAAGGAAGAGTATGAGTATTCAACATTTCCGTGTCGCCCTTATTCCCTTTTTTGCG
GCATTTTGCCTTCCTGTTTTTGCTCACCCAGAAACGCTGGTGAAAGTAAAAGATGCTGAAGATCAGTTGG
GTGCACGAGTGGGTTACATCGAACTGGATCTCAACAGCGGTAAGATCCTTGAGAGTTTTCGCCCCGAAGA
ACGTTTTCCAATGATGAGCACTTTTAAAGTTCTGCTATGTGGCGCGGTATTATCCCGTATTGACGCCGGG
CAAGAGCAACTCGGTCGCCGCATACACTATTCTCAGAATGACTTGGTTGAGTACTCACCAGTCACAGAAA
AGCATCTTACGGATGGCATGACAGTAAGAGAATTATGCAGTGCTGCCATAACCATGAGTGATAACACTGC
GGCCAACTTACTTCTGACAACGATCGGAGGACCGAAGGAGCTAACCGCTTTTTTGCACAACATGGGGGAT
CATGTAACTCGCCTTGATCGTTGGGAACCGGAGCTGAATGAAGCCATACCAAACGACGAGCGTGACACCA
CGATGCCTGTAGCAATGGCAACAACGTTGCGCAAACTATTAACTGGCGAACTACTTACTCTAGCTTCCCG
GCAACAATTAATAGACTGGATGGAGGCGGATAAAGTTGCAGGACCACTTCTGCGCTCGGCCCTTCCGGCT
GGCTGGTTTATTGCTGATAAATCTGGAGCCGGTGAGCGTGGGTCTCGCGGTATCATTGCAGCACTGGGGC
CAGATGGTAAGCCCTCCCGTATCGTAGTTATCTACACGACGGGGAGTCAGGCAACTATGGATGAACGAAA
TAGACAGATCGCTGAGATAGGTGCCTCACTGATTAAGCATTGGTAACTGTCAGACCAAGTTTACTCATAT
ATACTTTAGATTGATTTAAAACTTCATTTTTAATTTAAAAGGATCTAGGTGAAGATCCTTTTTGATAATC
TCATGACCAAAATCCCTTAACGTGAGTTTTCGTTCCACTGAGCGTCAGACCCCGTAGAAAAGATCAAAGG
ATCTTCTTGAGATCCTTTTTTTCTGCGCGTAATCTGCTGCTTGCAAACAAAAAAACCACCGCTACCAGCG
GTGGTTTGTTTGCCGGATCAAGAGCTACCAACTCTTTTTCCGAAGGTAACTGGCTTCAGCAGAGCGCAGA
TACCAAATACTGTTCTTCTAGTGTAGCCGTAGTTAGGCCACCACTTCAAGAACTCTGTAGCACCGCCTAC
ATACCTCGCTCTGCTAATCCTGTTACCAGTGGCTGCTGCCAGTGGCGATAAGTCGTGTCTTACCGGGTTG
GACTCAAGACGATAGTTACCGGATAAGGCGCAGCGGTCGGGCTGAACGGGGGGTTCGTGCACACAGCCCA
GCTTGGAGCGAACGACCTACACCGAACTGAGATACCTACAGCGTGAGCTATGAGAAAGCGCCACGCTTCC
CGAAGGGAGAAAGGCGGACAGGTATCCGGTAAGCGGCAGGGTCGGAACAGGAGAGCGCACGAGGGAGCTT
CCAGGGGGAAACGCCTGGTATCTTTATAGTCCTGTCGGGTTTCGCCACCTCTGACTTGAGCGTCGATTTT
TGTGATGCTCGTCAGGGGGGCGGAGCCTATGGAAAAACGCCAGCAACGCGGCCTTTTTACGGTTCCTGGC
CTTTTGCTGGCCTTTTGCTCACATGTTCTTTCCTGCGTTATCCCCTGATTCTGTGGATAACCGTATTACC
GCCTTTGAGTGAGCTGATACCGCTCGCCGCAGCCGAACGACCGAGCGCAGCGAGTCAGTGAGCGAGGAAG
CGGAAGAGCGCCCAATACGCAAACCGCCTCTCCCCGCGCGTTGGCCGATTCATTAATGCAGCTGTGGAAT
GTGTGTCAGTTAGGGTGTGGAAAGTCCCCAGGCTCCCCAGCAGGCAGAAGTATGCAAAGCATGCATCTCA
ATTAGTCAGCAACCAGGTGTGGAAAGTCCCCAGGCTCCCCAGCAGGCAGAAGTATGCAAAGCATGCATCT
CAATTAGTCAGCAACCATAGTCCCGCCCCTAACTCCGCCCATCCCGCCCCTAACTCCGCCCAGTTCCGCC
CATTCTCCGCCCCATGGCTGACTAATTTTTTTTATTTATGCAGAGGCCGAGGCCGCCTCGGCCTCTGAGC
TATTCCAGAAGTAGTGAGGAGGCTTTTTTGGAGGCCTAGGCTTTTGCAAAAAGCTTGGACACAAGACAGG
CTTGCGAGATATGTTTGAGAATACCACTTTATCCCGCGTCAGGGAGAGGCAGTGCGTAAAAAGACGCGGA
CTCATGTGAAATACTGGTTTTTAGTGCGCCAGATCTCTATAATCTCGCGCAACCTATTTTCCCCTCGAAC
ACTTTTTAAGCCGTAGATAAACAGGCTGGGACACTTCACATGAGCGAAAAATACATCGTCACCTGGGACA
TGTTGCAGATCCATGCACGTAAACTCGCAAGCCGACTGATGCCTTCTGAACAATGGAAAGGCATTATTGC
CGTAAGCCGTGGCGGTCTGTACCGGGTGCGTTACTGGCGCGTGAACTGGGTATTCGTCATGTCGATACCG
TTTGTATTTCCAGCTACGATCACGACAACCAGCGCGAGCTTAAAGTGCTGAAACGCGCAGAAGGCGATGG
CGAAGGCTTCATCGTTATTGATGACCTGGTGGATACCGGTGGTACTGCGGTTGCGATTCGTGAAATGTAT
CCAAAAGCGCACTTTGTCACCATCTTCGCAAAACCGGCTGGTCGTCCGCTGGTTGATGACTATGTTGTTG
ATATCCCGCAAGATACCTGGATTGAACAGCCGTGGGATATGGGCGTCGTATTCGTCCCGCCAATCTCCGG
TCGCTAATCTTTTCAACGCCTGGCACTGCCGGGCGTTGTTCTTTTTAACTTCAGGCGGGTTACAATAGTT
TCCAGTAAGTATTCTGGAGGCTGCATCCATGACACAGGCAAACCTGAGCGAAACCCTGTTCAAACCCCGC
TTTAAACATCCTGAAACCTCGACGCTAGTCCGCCGCTTTAATCACGGCGCACAACCGCCTGTGCAGTCGG
CCCTTGATGGTAAAACCATCCCTCACTGGTATCGCATGATTAACCGTCTGATGTGGATCTGGCGCGGCAT
TGACCCACGCGAAATCCTCGACGTCCAGGCACGTATTGTGATGAGCGATGCCGAACGTACCGACGATGAT
TTATACGATACGGTGATTGGCTACCGTGGCGGCAACTGGATTTATGAGTGGGCCCCGGATCTTTGTGAAG
GAACCTTACTTCTGTGGTGTGACATAATTGGACAAACTACCTACAGAGATTTAAAGCTCTAAGGTAAATA
TAAAATTTTTAAGTGTATAATGTGTTAAACTACTGATTCTAATTGTTTGTGTATTTTAGATTCCAACCTA
TGGAACTGATGAATGGGAGCAGTGGTGGAATGCCTTTAATGAGGAAAACCTGTTTTGCTCAGAAGAAATG
CCATCTAGTGATGATGAGGCTACTGCTGACTCTCAACATTCTACTCCTCCAAAAAAGAAGAGAAAGGTAG
AAGACCCCAAGGACTTTCCTTCAGAATTGCTAAGTTTTTTGAGTCATGCTGTGTTTAGTAATAGAACTCT
TGCTTGCTTTGCTATTTACACCACAAAGGAAAAAGCTGCACTGCTATACAAGAAAATTATGGAAAAATAT
TCTGTAACCTTTATAAGTAGGCATAACAGTTATAATCATAACATACTGTTTTTTCTTACTCCACACAGGC
ATAGAGTGTCTGCTATTAATAACTATGCTCAAAAATTGTGTACCTTTAGCTTTTTAATTTGTAAAGGGGT
TAATAAGGAATATTTGATGTATAGTGCCTTGACTAGAGATCATAATCAGCCATACCACATTTGTAGAGGT
TTTACTTGCTTTAAAAAACCTCCCACACCTCCCCCTGAACCTGAAACATAAAATGAATGCAATTGTTGTT
GTTAACTTGTTTATTGCAGCTTATAATGGTTACAAATAAAGCAATAGCATCACAAATTTCACAAATAAAG
CATTTTTTTCACTGCATTCTAGTTGTGGTTTGTCCAAACTCATCAATGTATCTTATCATGTCTGGATCAA
CTGGATAACTCAAGCTAACCAAAATCATCCCAAACTTCCCACCCCATACCCTATTACCACTGCCAATTAC
CTGTGGTTTCATTTACTCTAAACCTGTGATTCCTCTGAATTATTTTCATTTTAAAGAAATTGTATTTGTT
AAATATGTACTACAAACTTAGTAGT
Features (pLannotate 1.2.2; 41 found; start..end, strand, type, name):
    377..634     +  LTR            5' LTR (truncated): truncated 5' long terminal repeat (LTR) from HIV-1
    681..806     +  misc_feature   HIV-1 Ψ: packaging signal of human immunodeficiency virus type 1
    790..1153    +  CDS            HIV-1 gag (fragment): gag protein from human immunodeficiency virus 1; gag
   1299..1532    +  misc_feature   RRE: The Rev response element (RRE) of HIV-1 allows for Rev-dependent mRNA export from the nucleus to the cytoplasm.
   1909..2009    +  CDS            Rev (fragment): human immunodeficiency virus 1 (HIV-1) Rev protein; rev; enhances nuclear export of unspliced and incompletely spliced viral mRNAs
   2028..2145    +  misc_feature   cPPT/CTS: central polypurine tract and central termination sequence of HIV-1
   2184..2683    +  promoter       PGK promoter: mouse phosphoglycerate kinase 1 promoter
   2740..3456    +  CDS            EGFP: EGFP is a basic (constitutively fluorescent) green fluorescent protein published in 1996, derived from Aequorea victoria. It is reported to be a rapidly-maturing weak dimer with moderate acid sensitivity.
   3457..3474    +  misc_feature   MCS (fragment): multiple cloning site
   3498..3518    +  misc_feature   MCS (fragment): multiple cloning site
   3518..3535    +  misc_feature   MCS (fragment): pBluescript multiple cloning site
   3552..4103    +  misc_feature   IRES: internal ribosome entry site (IRES) of the encephalomyocarditis virus (EMCV)
   4110..4689    +  CDS            rtTA3 (fragment): reverse tetracycline transactivator 3 activates expression from Tet-responsive promoters in the presence of doxycycline
   4727..4746    +  CDS            SV40 NLS (fragment): nuclear localization signal of SV40 (simian virus 40) large T antigen
   4850..5044    +  CDS            KRAB: Krüppel-associated box (KRAB) transcriptional repression domain from the human zinc finger protein ZNF10 (Margolin et al., 1994)
   5161..5200    +  misc_feature   MCS (fragment): pBluescript multiple cloning site
   5220..5808    +  misc_feature   WPRE: woodchuck hepatitis virus posttranscriptional regulatory element
   5876..5895    +  misc_feature   cPPT/CTS (fragment): central polypurine tract and central termination sequence of HIV-1
   5897..5931    +  LTR            3' LTR (ΔU3) (fragment): self-inactivating 3' long terminal repeat (LTR) from HIV-1
   5963..6175    +  protein_bind   tetracycline response element (fragment): contains seven copies of the tetracycline operator tetO tetracycline repressor TetR
   6191..6405    +  promoter       H1 promoter: human H1 RNA promoter
   6487..6520    +  protein_bind   loxP: Cre-mediated recombination occurs in the 8-bp core sequence (GCATACAT). Cre recombinase
   6540..6720    +  LTR            5' LTR (truncated): truncated 5' long terminal repeat (LTR) from HIV-1
   6745..6763    -  promoter       SP6 promoter: promoter for bacteriophage SP6 RNA polymerase
   6991..7270    +  CDS            TcR (fragment): tetracycline efflux protein; tet; confers resistance to tetracycline
   7271..7319    -  misc_feature   bom (fragment): basis of mobility region from pBR322
   7421..7456    -  CDS            rop (fragment): Rop protein, which maintains plasmids at low copy number; rop
   7551..7655    +  promoter       AmpR promoter: bla
   7656..8516    +  CDS            AmpR: β-lactamase; bla; confers resistance to ampicillin, carbenicillin, and related antibiotics
   8687..9275    +  rep_origin     ori: high-copy-number ColE1/pMB1/pBR322/pUC origin of replication
   9458..9514    +  CDS            lacI (fragment): lac repressor; lacI; The lac repressor binds to the lac operator to inhibit transcription in E. coli. This inhibition can be relieved by adding lactose or isopropyl-β-D-thiogalactopyranoside (IPTG).
   9521..9850    +  promoter       SV40 promoter: SV40 enhancer and early promoter
  10050..10169   +  CDS            gpt (fragment): XGPT_ECOLI - Also known as gpp, gxu. Experimental evidence at protein level: Swiss-Prot protein existence level 1. Purine salvage pathway enzyme that catalyzes the transfer of the ribosyl-5-phosphate group from 5-phospho-alpha-D-ribose 1- diphosphate (PRPP) to the N9 position of the 6-oxopurines guanine and xanthine to form the corresponding ribonucleotides GMP (guanosine 5'- monophosphate) and XMP (xanthosine 5'-monophosphate), with the release of PPi. To a lesser extent, also acts on hypoxanthine (PubMed:9100006, PubMed:3886014). Does not ribophosphorylate adenine (PubMed:3886014). From Esch
  10169..10504   +  CDS            gpt (fragment): XGPT_ECOLI - Also known as gpp, gxu. Experimental evidence at protein level: Swiss-Prot protein existence level 1. Purine salvage pathway enzyme that catalyzes the transfer of the ribosyl-5-phosphate group from 5-phospho-alpha-D-ribose 1- diphosphate (PRPP) to the N9 position of the 6-oxopurines guanine and xanthine to form the corresponding ribonucleotides GMP (guanosine 5'- monophosphate) and XMP (xanthosine 5'-monophosphate), with the release of PPi. To a lesser extent, also acts on hypoxanthine (PubMed:9100006, PubMed:3886014). Does not ribophosphorylate adenine (PubMed:3886014). From Esch
  10599..10904   +  CDS            frsA (fragment): FRSA_ECOLI - Also known as yafA. Experimental evidence at protein level: Swiss-Prot protein existence level 1. Catalyzes the hydrolysis of esters (PubMed:15808744). Displays esterase activity toward pNP-butyrate (PubMed:15808744). May stimulate mixed-acid fermentation by acting as a fermentation/respiration switch that down-regulates respiration and up- regulates fermentation rates (PubMed:15169777). From Escherichia coli (strain K12).
  10908..10982   +  CDS            small t antigen (fragment): SV40 (simian virus 40) small t antigen
  10984..11049   +  intron         small t intron: SV40 (simian virus 40) small t antigen intron
  11179..11199   +  CDS            SV40 NLS: nuclear localization signal of SV40 (simian virus 40) large T antigen
  11518..11601   +  CDS            large T antigen (fragment): large T antigen from SV40 (simian virus 40)
  11624..11758   +  polyA_signal   SV40 poly(A) signal: SV40 polyadenylation signal
  11925..329     +  CDS            nef (fragment) (across the origin): NEF_HV1BR - Experimental evidence at protein level: Swiss-Prot protein existence level 1. Extracellular Nef protein targets CD4(+) T-lymphocytes for apoptosis by interacting with CXCR4 surface receptors (PubMed:14990729). From Human immunodeficiency virus type 1 group M subtype B (isolate BRU/LAI) (HIV-1).
