[The description below was written by a language model from this plasmid's Addgene catalogue record and pLannotate feature annotations shown in this document.]
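Description:
Dox human Citron shRNA 1 GFP is an HIV-1-derived, self-inactivating lentiviral transfer plasmid for doxycycline-controlled knockdown of human Citron (CIT, the citron kinase gene) in mammalian cells. According to the record, it was made by placing a previously published Citron shRNA into an existing single-vector inducible shRNA backbone. It is propagated in E. coli as a high-copy plasmid using a ColE1/pUC-type origin and ampicillin resistance. The backbone also contains remnants of older vectors, including partial TcR, rop and bom fragments and an SV40 promoter–gpt–SV40 poly(A) region, which lie outside the packaged viral genome.

Between the truncated 5' LTR and the 3' LTR lie the Ψ packaging signal, a gag fragment, RRE and cPPT/CTS, which support packaging, Rev-dependent RNA export and transduction. A mouse PGK promoter drives a bicistronic transcript of EGFP, an EMCV IRES and a Tet-regulator fused to the KRAB repression domain, followed by WPRE. The annotation tool labels the regulator as a partial rtTA3 with an NLS fragment. The shRNA cassette sits inside the ΔU3 region of the 3' LTR, where tetO repeats adjoin a human H1 (Pol III) promoter, with a loxP site downstream. The hairpin itself is not annotated in the feature table. Elements in this position are copied to both LTRs during reverse transcription.

In this type of design the KRAB fusion silences promoters near tetO depending on doxycycline. Because the record describes expression as doxycycline inducible, adding the drug is expected to turn on the shRNA. GFP marks transduced cells, although its level may also respond to KRAB-mediated silencing. The plasmid is used for conditional Citron loss-of-function studies.
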