Addgene plasmid #155291: Dox human Citron shRNA 1 GFP
Purpose: Lentivirus for doxycycline inducible expression of human Citron shRNA, GFP marker, based on Addgene 11652
Depositing lab: Martin Carroll. Depositing organization: University of Pennsylvania.
Backbone
  Vector backbone: Addgene #11652
  Modifications to backbone: Human Citron shRNA from PMID: 16431929
  Vector type: Mammalian Expression
Growth in bacteria
  Bacterial resistance: Ampicillin, 100 μg/mL
  Growth temperature: 37°C
  Growth strain: NEB Stable
  Copy number: High Copy
Gene/Insert
  Gene/Insert name: Citron
  gRNA/shRNA sequence: ATGGAAGGCACTATTTCTCAA
  Species: H. sapiens (human)
  Entrez Gene: CIT (a.k.a. CITK, CRIK, MCPH17, STK21)
Terms and licenses: Academic/Nonprofit Terms; Industry Terms: Not Available to Industry
How to cite: Dox human Citron shRNA 1 GFP was a gift from Martin Carroll (Addgene plasmid # 155291 ; http://n2t.net/addgene:155291 ; RRID:Addgene_155291)
